Addgene plasmid #68572: pMpGWB118
Purpose: (Empty Backbone) Gateway binary vector designed for transgenic research with Marchantia polymorpha as well as other plants
Depositing lab: Takayuki Kohchi. Depositing organization: Kyoto University, Graduate School of Biostudies. Publication: Development of Gateway Binary Vector Series with Four Different Selection Markers for the Liverwort Marchantia polymorpha. Ishizaki K, Nishihama R, Ueda M, Inoue K, Ishida S, Nishimura Y, Shikanai T, Kohchi T. PLoS One. 2015 Sep 25;10(9):e0138876. doi: 10.1371/journal.pone.0138876. eCollection 2015. PONE-D-15-25288 PubMed 26406247.
Backbone
  Vector backbone: pMpGWB100
  Backbone manufacturer: Kohchi Lab., Kyoto University
  Backbone size (bp): 9502
  Modifications to backbone: MpEF1alpha promoter and coding sequence for the modified EAR motif plant-specific repression domain showing strong repression activity (SRDX) are cloned upstream and downstream of the Gateway cassette, respectively.
  Vector type: Plant Expression
  Promoter: MpEF1alpha promoter
  Selectable markers: Hygromycin
  Tag / fusion protein: Modified EAR motif plant-specific repression domain showing strong repression activity (SRDX) (C terminal on insert)
Growth in bacteria
  Bacterial resistance: Chloramphenicol and Spectinomycin, 25 & 50 μg/mL
  Growth temperature: 37°C
  Growth strain: DB3.1
  Copy number: High Copy
Gene/Insert
  Cloning method: Gateway Cloning
Resource information
  A portion of this plasmid was derived from a plasmid made by: The Gateway cassette was provided by Tsuyoshi Nakagawa at Shimane University, Japan.
Terms and licenses: Academic/Nonprofit Terms; Industry Terms: Not Available to Industry
How to cite: pMpGWB118 was a gift from Takayuki Kohchi (Addgene plasmid # 68572 ; http://n2t.net/addgene:68572 ; RRID:Addgene_68572)
