[The description below was written by a language model from this plasmid's Addgene catalogue record and pLannotate feature annotations shown in this document.]
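Description:
pMpGWB118 is an empty Gateway destination binary vector for Agrobacterium-mediated plant transformation, built on the pMpGWB100 backbone and designed mainly for the liverwort Marchantia polymorpha, though it is also described as usable in other plants. The backbone carries a ColE1/pMB1-type origin with a bom site for high-copy propagation in E. coli. It also has the pVS1 oriV with RepA and StaA for replication and stable maintenance in Agrobacterium. Bacterial selection uses an aadA spectinomycin/streptomycin resistance gene on the backbone, together with the chloramphenicol resistance gene inside the unrecombined Gateway cassette. Because that cassette also encodes the CcdB toxin, the empty vector has to be maintained in a ccdB-tolerant strain such as DB3.1.

Between the nopaline-type right and left T-DNA borders are two units. The first is the expression cassette. According to the catalogue record, the MpEF1alpha promoter sits upstream of the attR1–CmR–ccdB–attR2 cassette, and a coding sequence for SRDX, a modified EAR-motif repression domain, sits immediately downstream, followed by the NOS terminator. Neither the promoter nor SRDX is called out in the automated feature table, but unannotated stretches before attR1 and between attR2 and the terminator are consistent with them. An LR reaction with an entry clone replaces the CmR/ccdB segment with the gene of interest, which should lack a stop codon so that it is fused in frame to C-terminal SRDX. The second unit is a plant selection marker, hygromycin phosphotransferase, driven by an enhanced CaMV 35S promoter and ended by the CaMV poly(A) signal. The typical application is chimeric repressor technology. A transcription factor fused to SRDX is converted into a dominant repressor and expressed from the MpEF1alpha promoter, so its function can be probed even where redundancy exists.
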