Features (pLannotate 1.2.2; 27 found; start..end, strand, type, name):
     54..78      -  misc_feature   RB T-DNA repeat: right border repeat from nopaline C58 T-DNA
    144..298     -  CDS            lacZα (fragment): LacZα fragment of β-galactosidase; lacZ fragment
   2057..2181    +  protein_bind   attR1: mutant version of attR; recombination site for the Gateway® LR reaction LR Clonase™
   2218..2248    +  promoter       lac UV5 promoter: E. coli lac promoter with an "up" mutation
   2273..2301    +  promoter       cat promoter (fragment): promoter of the E. coli cat gene encoding chloramphenicol acetyltransferase
   2302..2961    +  CDS            CmR: chloramphenicol acetyltransferase; cat; confers resistance to chloramphenicol
   3140..3298    +  CDS            ccdA (fragment): CCDA_ECO57 - Also known as H, letA. Experimental evidence at protein level: Swiss-Prot protein existence level 1. Antitoxin component of a type II toxin-antitoxin (TA) system which inhibits the post-segregational killing (PSK) of plasmid-free cells, also referred to as a plasmid addiction system. Binds to and blocks the activity of CcdB; will also remove bound CcdB protein from the CcdB-GyrA complex by forming a CcdA-CcdB complex, a process termed rejuvenation. Functions as a transcriptional corepressor for the ccdAB operon, repression also requires CcdB (By similarity). From Escherichia coli
   3303..3605    +  CDS            ccdB: CCDB_ECOLI - Also known as G, letB, letD. Experimental evidence at protein level: Swiss-Prot protein existence level 1. Toxic component of a type II toxin-antitoxin (TA) system, functioning in plasmid maintainence. Responsible for the post- segregational killing (PSK) of plasmid-free cells, also referred to as a plasmid addiction system. Half-life of over 2 hours. Cell killing by CcdB is accompanied by filamentation, defects in chromosome and plasmid segregation, defects in cell division, formation of anucleate cells, decreased DNA synthesis and plasmid loss. Interferes with the activity of DN
   3649..3773    -  protein_bind   attR2: mutant version of attR; recombination site for the Gateway® LR reaction LR Clonase™
   3844..4096    +  terminator     NOS terminator: nopaline synthase terminator and poly(A) signal
   4152..4174    -  protein_bind   lac operator (fragment): The lac repressor binds to the lac operator to inhibit transcription in E. coli. This inhibition can be relieved by adding lactose or isopropyl-β-D-thiogalactopyranoside (IPTG). lac repressor encoded by lacI
   4178..4208    -  promoter       lac promoter: promoter for the E. coli lac operon
   4223..4244    -  protein_bind   CAP binding site: CAP binding activates transcription in the presence of cAMP. E. coli catabolite activator protein
   4329..4503    -  polyA_signal   CaMV poly(A) signal: cauliflower mosaic virus polyadenylation signal
   4544..5569    -  CDS            HygR: hygromycin B phosphotransferase confers resistance to hygromycin
   5636..6311    -  promoter       CaMV 35S promoter (enhanced): cauliflower mosaic virus 35S promoter with a duplicated enhancer region
   6506..6530    -  misc_feature   LB T-DNA repeat: left border repeat from nopaline C58 T-DNA
   6789..6812    +  promoter       Pc promoter (fragment): intI1 (promoter lies within the coding sequence); class 1 integron promoter
   6988..7044    +  CDS            GmR (fragment): gentamycin acetyltransferase; aacC1; confers resistance to gentamycin
   7055..7842    +  CDS            SmR (fragment): aminoglycoside adenylyltransferase (Murphy, 1985); aadA; confers resistance to spectinomycin and streptomycin
   8088..8676    +  rep_origin     ori: high-copy-number ColE1/pMB1/pBR322/pUC origin of replication
   8862..9002    -  misc_feature   bom: basis of mobility region from pBR322
   9104..9143    -  CDS            rop (fragment): Rop protein, which maintains plasmids at low copy number; rop
   9346..9540    -  rep_origin     pVS1 oriV: origin of replication for the Pseudomonas plasmid pVS1 (Heeb et al., 2000)
   9606..10679   -  CDS            pVS1 RepA: replication protein from the Pseudomonas plasmid pVS1 (Heeb et al., 2000)
  11108..11737   -  CDS            pVS1 StaA: stability protein from the Pseudomonas plasmid pVS1 (Heeb et al., 2000)
  12297..12698   -  CDS            Y4CG_SINFN (fragment): Protein inferred from homology: Swiss-Prot protein existence level 3. From Sinorhizobium fredii (strain NBRC 101917 / NGR234).
>Addgene plasmid #68572 | pMpGWB118 | depositor full sequence | sequence record 121810 | pMpGWB118 sequence 12984 bps
TTTCACGCCCTTTTAAATATCCGATTATTCTAATAAACGCTCTTTTCTCTTAGGTTTACCCGCCAATATA
TCCTGTCAAACACTGATAGTTTAAACTGAAGGCGGGAAACGACAATCTGATCCAAGCTCAAGCTGCTCTA
GCATTCGCCATTCAGGCTGCGCAACTGTTGGGAAGGGCGATCGGTGCGGGCCTCTTCGCTATTACGCCAG
CTGGCGAAAGGGGGATGTGCTGCAAGGCGATTAAGTTGGGTAACGCCAGGGTTTTCCCAGTCACGACGTT
GTAAAACGACGGCCAGTGCCAAGCTTGGCCCGGGCAAATGAGTCACACACATTGTTGAGAGACATATCAA
AATAACTCAATTGTAAGGTAAGTTGATAGATTTCCCAGTTAAATGCATTATTTTAACAATATTTGTATCT
CAAATTTTCAAAATCATATCAAATTTGCAGATCTTGATGATGATTCACAACTCTGTCTTCGATTTTTGAT
TGTTAACGGGTATCGATATTTGGGTAACTTAAAAAGAATTTGCTAAAGATCTTAAAAAACAGATTAAAAA
AACCTTTCAAAATAGCTAATCCTTTAAATCCGTTTCACAATATAATGCTCATTGATGATAATCGAAAAGA
TTCCATTTTAAAGTGCATATAAATTGCTTAATTATCTCTTTCTGTCTCGTAATATTTTGTTCTCTCCTAT
TGGATCGGACCCGCATCTTCTCGATCAGTTCACTATACTAATATTTGGTCAACTTCAAGAGAGATTAGAA
CTTCGTTCTCCAAAGTGTAAAGGCCGACAAGCAGAAAAGGAAACTTCAATCAGAAGCCTTCTAGGTTTTC
CCGCGTCCCAAAAAGCGAAGGGAGGACGGGGAGGACGGTGAGGCCAGAAGAAGAAAGCAACAGTAAAATC
TCATGTGATTGCGTGCATGTCATGGATCTATGGGATGCTAGTCCACCGTTTGGAAGTATGTGCAGAAGGA
GAAAGGCGCGGGAGGCCAAAAGCGACTTCGGCCACCTCTCTACTTTCTAGAAAGTTTGCTCGCAGCTTGT
AATAAGCGCGGAAAAGGTACTCGAAAAACCGGAGCAATCGGTGTGGTATCAGCAGTCGGGTTCGCTAAAC
CTACGTCTTCTTATTTTGGAATGTTAAATTGAAAGGGCGTGCCGGCCCTAAGCACGGACGATGTGACAGA
CGGAGGAGTGTGAGCAATTCGGATGACGATGCTGGCCGGCAGTCACGACAAAGAGTCCGAAGGGGCATGG
ACAGGGCAATATATAAATGGAAAAGAGGCTTTGAATATTCCTAACCCTTCGTCGTCGGCCTCCCAACTTG
CCCTCGCATGCTGAATTGGCCGCCTATCTGCGAATGGCCGGCCGCCGACCCTAAGTCGCAATAACTTGAA
CGGAGCCGATGCAAAGTCCTTATCGAACGCTCGTTATTATAAACGGGGCAGACCTAGGTATTTAATTATA
TCAAAACCCTCCGCAATTTCGCTAATCATTCCCTAATTTCTTCTACTTTGGCGTCTAGTGCTGTGGTCGC
GCTTGCTCTCAAAGCTCGCTGGGAGGCAGTGGAGCGTCTGGCTTAAAATCGATCGCCGCAACCCTAGAGT
TCCTTTCACTTCTTTCTCTCTTGCGTGGAGAGCATCGACATCGAAGAGCTGCATCTTGTCTTCTGGTATG
CGCCTTGTGCCCTCGTCTCTGTACGTCGTTACGATTGCTCGATATTGTGATTGTCTAGACCTGAAACCCG
ACTGGAGCTTTTACGTGGTGTCGATTGGGGCCTCGAGCGAGTGATTTTTTAGGTTCGTTTTAGCCAAGTA
CATCCCACTTTGGTCAGTCCTGTTATCTCGGTAAGGTGTTCAGTTCGGTCTCTGGTGCGGAGGTGCCTCG
TAAGTTTCCTGCATGATAGATTTGTCTATCCTTGACTTGAAGAGGAGTCGAAGGTCAGCGAGGTTGGCTG
TGTGCTATGGACGTCGGTGCTCCTTGGTTCCGTGCTTCTATGGGTGTTGCCTCAACAGTATTGATGTGCC
TGCAGAAAGGTTGACTAGAGTTATCAACAAGTTTGTACAAAAAAGCTGAACGAGAAACGTAAAATGATAT
AAATATCAATATATTAAATTAGATTTTGCATAAAAAACAGACTACATAATACTGTAAAACACAACATATC
CAGTCACTATGGCGGCCCCTCGAGGGGCCGCATTAGGCACCCCAGGCTTTACACTTTATGCTTCCGGCTC
GTATAATGTGTGGATTTTGAGTTAGGATCCGGCGAGATTTTCAGGAGCTAAGGAAGCTAAAATGGAGAAA
AAAATCACTGGATATACCACCGTTGATATATCCCAATGGCATCGTAAAGAACATTTTGAGGCATTTCAGT
CAGTTGCTCAATGTACCTATAACCAGACCGTTCAGCTGGATATTACGGCCTTTTTAAAGACCGTAAAGAA
AAATAAGCACAAGTTTTATCCGGCCTTTATTCACATTCTTGCCCGCCTGATGAATGCTCATCCGGAATTC
CGTATGGCAATGAAAGACGGTGAGCTGGTGATATGGGATAGTGTTCACCCTTGTTACACCGTTTTCCATG
AGCAAACTGAAACGTTTTCATCGCTCTGGAGTGAATACCACGACGATTTCCGGCAGTTTCTACACATATA
TTCGCAAGATGTGGCGTGTTACGGTGAAAACCTGGCCTATTTCCCTAAAGGGTTTATTGAGAATATGTTT
TTCGTCTCAGCCAATCCCTGGGTGAGTTTCACCAGTTTTGATTTAAACGTGGCCAATATGGACAACTTCT
TCGCCCCCGTTTTCACCATGGGCAAATATTATACGCAAGGCGACAAGGTGCTGATGCCGCTGGCGATTCA
GGTTCATCATGCCGTCTGTGATGGCTTCCATGTCGGCAGAATGCTTAATGAATTACAACAGTACTGCGAT
GAGTGGCAGGGCGGGGCGTAAAGATCTGGATCCGGCTTACTAAAAGCCAGATAACAGTATGCGTATTTGC
GCGCTGATTTTTGCGGTATAAGAATATATACTGATATGTATACCCGAAGTATGTCAAAAAGAGGTGTGCT
ATGAAGCAGCGTATTACAGTGACAGTTGACAGCGACAGCTATCAGTTGCTCAAGGCATATATGATGTCAA
TATCTCCGGTCTGGTAAGCACAACCATGCAGAATGAAGCCCGTCGTCTGCGTGCCGAACGCTGGAAAGCG
GAAAATCAGGAAGGGATGGCTGAGGTCGCCCGGTTTATTGAAATGAACGGCTCTTTTGCTGACGAGAACA
GGGACTGGTGAAATGCAGTTTAAGGTTTACACCTATAAAAGAGAGAGCCGTTATCGTCTGTTTGTGGATG
TACAGAGTGATATTATTGACACGCCCGGGCGACGGATGGTGATCCCCCTGGCCAGTGCACGTCTGCTGTC
AGATAAAGTCTCCCGTGAACTTTACCCGGTGGTGCATATCGGGGATGAAAGCTGGCGCATGATGACCACC
GATATGGCCAGTGTGCCGGTCTCCGTTATCGGGGAAGAAGTGGCTGATCTCAGCCACCGCGAAAATGACA
TCAAAAACGCCATTAACCTGATGTTCTGGGGAATATAAATGTCAGGCTCCCTTATACACAGCCAGTCTGC
AGGTCGACCATAGTGACTGGATATGTTGTGTTTTACAGTATTATGTAGTCTGTTTTTTATGCAAAATCTA
ATTTAATATATTGATATTTATATCATTTTACGTTTCTCGTTCAGCTTTCTTGTACAAAGTGGTTGATAAC
AGCTTGGATTTGGATTTGGAGTTGCGCTTGGGATTCGCCTAGGCTTAGAGCTCGAATTTCCCCGATCGTT
CAAACATTTGGCAATAAAGTTTCTTAAGATTGAATCCTGTTGCCGGTCTTGCGATGATTATCATATAATT
TCTGTTGAATTACGTTAAGCATGTAATAATTAACATGTAATGCATGACGTTATTTATGAGATGGGTTTTT
ATGATTAGAGTCCCGCAATTATACATTTAATACGCGATAGAAAACAAAATATAGCGCGCAAACTAGGATA
AATTATCGCGCGCGGTGTCATCTATGTTACTAGATCGGGAATTGGTTCCGGAACCAATTCGTAATCATGG
TCATAGCTGTTTCCTGTGTGAAATTGTTATCCGCTCACAATTCCACACAACATACGAGCCGGAAGCATAA
AGTGTAAAGCCTGGGGTGCCTAATGAGTGAGCTAACTCACATTAGGCTGAATTAGGCGCGCCTATTTCTG
AATTCAACACATTGCGGACGTTTTTAATGTACTGAATTAACGCCGAATTAATTCGGGGGATCTGGATTTT
AGTACTGGATTTTGGTTTTAGGAATTAGAAATTTTATTGATAGAAGTATTTTACAAATACAAATACATAC
TAAGGGTTTCTTATATGCTCAACACATGAGCGAAACCCTATAGGAACCCTAATTCCCTTATCTGGGAACT
ACTCACACATTATTATGGAGAAACTCGAGCTTGTCGATCGACAGATCCCGGTCGGCATCTACTCTATTTC
TTTGCCCTCGGACGAGTGCTGGGGCGTCGGTTTCCACTATCGGCGAGTACTTCTACACAGCCATCGGTCC
AGACGGCCGCGCTTCTGCGGGCGATTTGTGTACGCCCGACAGTCCCGGCTCCGGATCGGACGATTGCGTC
GCATCGACCCTGCGCCCAAGCTGCATCATCGAAATTGCCGTCAACCAAGCTCTGATAGAGTTGGTCAAGA
CCAATGCGGAGCATATACGCCCGGAGTCGTGGCGATCCTGCAAGCTCCGGATGCCTCCGCTCGAAGTAGC
GCGTCTGCTGCTCCATACAAGCCAACCACGGCCTCCAGAAGAAGATGTTGGCGACCTCGTATTGGGAATC
CCCGAACATCGCCTCGCTCCAGTCAATGACCGCTGTTATGCGGCCATTGTCCGTCAGGACATTGTTGGAG
CCGAAATCCGCGTGCACGAGGTGCCGGACTTCGGGGCAGTCCTCGGCCCAAAGCATCAGCTCATCGAGAG
CCTGCGCGACGGACGCACTGACGGTGTCGTCCATCACAGTTTGCCAGTGATACACATGGGGATCAGCAAT
CGCGCATATGAAATCACGCCATGTAGTGTATTGACCGATTCCTTGCGGTCCGAATGGGCCGAACCCGCTC
GTCTGGCTAAGATCGGCCGCAGCGATCGCATCCATAGCCTCCGCGACCGGTTGTAGAACAGCGGGCAGTT
CGGTTTCAGGCAGGTCTTGCAACGTGACACCCTGTGAACGGCGGGAGATGCAATAGGTCAGGCTCTCGCT
AAACTCCCCAATGTCAAGCACTTCCGGAATCGGGAGCGCGGCCGATGCAAAGTGCCGATAAACATAACGA
TCTTTGTAGAAACCATCGGCGCAGCTATTTACCCGCAGGACATATCCACGCCCTCCTACATCGAAGCTGA
AAGCACGAGATTCTTCGCCCTCCGAGAGCTGCATCAGGTCGGAGACGCTGTCGAACTTTTCGATCAGAAA
CTTCTCGACAGACGTCGCGGTGAGTTCAGGCTTTTTCATATCTCATTGCCCCCCGGATCTGCGAAAGCTC
GAGAGAGATAGATTTGTAGAGAGAGACTGGTGATTTCAGCGTGTCCTCTCCAAATGAAATGAACTTCCTT
ATATAGAGGAAGGTCTTGCGAAGGATAGTGGGATTGTGCGTCATCCCTTACGTCAGTGGAGATATCACAT
CAATCCACTTGCTTTGAAGACGTGGTTGGAACGTCTTCTTTTTCCACGATGCTCCTCGTGGGTGGGGGTC
CATCTTTGGGACCACTGTCGGCAGAGGCATCTTGAACGATAGCCTTTCCTTTATCGCAATGATGGCATTT
GTAGGTGCCACCTTCCTTTTCTACTGTCCTTTTGATGAAGTGACAGATAGCTGGGCAATGGAATCCGAGG
AGGTTTCCCGATATTACCCTTTGTTGAAAAGTCTCAATAGCCCTTTGGTCTTCTGAGACTGTATCTTTGA
TATTCTTGGAGTAGACGAGAGTGTCGTGCTCCACCATGTTCACATCAATCCACTTGCTTTGAAGACGTGG
TTGGAACGTCTTCTTTTTCCACGATGCTCCTCGTGGGTGGGGGTCCATCTTTGGGACCACTGTCGGCAGA
GGCATCTTGAACGATAGCCTTTCCTTTATCGCAATGATGGCATTTGTAGGTGCCACCTTCCTTTTCTACT
GTCCTTTTGATGAAGTGACAGATAGCTGGGCAATGGAATCCGAGGAGGTTTCCCGATATTACCCTTTGTT
GAAAAGTCTCAATAGCCCTTTGGTCTTCTGAGACTGTATCTTTGATATTCTTGGAGTAGACGAGAGTGTC
GTGCTCCACCATGTTGGCAAGCTGCTCTAGCCAATACGCAAACCGAATTCAGAAATAAATTCAGCCTAAT
TCGGCGTTAATTCAGTACATTAAAAACGTCCGCAATGTGTTATTAAGTTGTCTAAGCGTCAATTTGTTTA
CACCACAATATATCCTGCCACCAGCCAGCCAACAGCTCCCCGACCGGCAGCTCGGCACAAAATCACCACT
CGATACAGGCAGCCCATCAGTCCGGGACGGCGTCAGCGGGAGAGCCGTTGTAAGGCGGCAGACTTTGCTC
ATGTTACCGATGCTATTCGGAAGAACGGCAACTAAGCTGCCGGGTTTGAAACACGGATGATCTCGCGGAG
GGTAGCATGTTGATTGTAACGATGACAGAGCGTTGCTGCCTGTGATCAATTCGGGCACGAACCCAGTGGA
CATAAGCCTGTTCGGTTCGTAAGCTGTAATGCAAGTAGCGTATGCGCTCACGCAACTGGTCCAGAACCTT
GACCGAACGCAGCGGTGGTAACGGCGCAGTGGCGGTTTTCATGGCTTGTTATGACTGTTTTTTTGGGGTA
CAGTCTATGCCTCGGGCATCCAAGCAGCAAGCGCGTTACGCCGTGGGTCGATGTTTGATGTTATGGAGCA
GCAACGATGTTACGCAGCAGGGCAGTCGCCCTAAAACAAAGTTAAACATCATGGGGGAAGCGGTGATCGC
CGAAGTATCGACTCAACTATCAGAGGTAGTTGGCGTCATCGAGCGCCATCTCGAACCGACGTTGCTGGCC
GTACATTTGTACGGCTCCGCAGTGGATGGCGGCCTGAAGCCACACAGTGATATTGATTTGCTGGTTACGG
TGACCGTAAGGCTTGATGAAACAACGCGGCGAGCTTTGATCAACGACCTTTTGGAAACTTCGGCTTCCCC
TGGAGAGAGCGAGATTCTCCGCGCTGTAGAAGTCACCATTGTTGTGCACGACGACATCATTCCGTGGCGT
TATCCAGCTAAGCGCGAACTGCAATTTGGAGAATGGCAGCGCAATGACATTCTTGCAGGTATCTTCGAGC
CAGCCACGATCGACATTGATCTGGCTATCTTGCTGACAAAAGCAAGAGAACATAGCGTTGCCTTGGTAGG
TCCAGCGGCGGAGGAACTCTTTGATCCGGTTCCTGAACAGGATCTATTTGAGGCGCTAAATGAAACCTTA
ACGCTATGGAACTCGCCGCCCGACTGGGCTGGCGATGAGCGAAATGTAGTGCTTACGTTGTCCCGCATTT
GGTACAGCGCAGTAACCGGCAAAATCGCGCCGAAGGATGTCGCTGCCGACTGGGCAATGGAGCGCCTGCC
GGCCCAGTATCAGCCCGTCATACTTGAAGCTAGACAGGCTTATCTTGGACAAGAAGAAGATCGCTTGGCC
TCGCGCGCAGATCAGTTGGAAGAATTTGTCCACTACGTGAAAGGCGAGATCACCAAGGTAGTCGGCAAAT
AATGTCTAGCTAGAAATTCGTTCAAGCCGACGCCGCTTCGCGGCGCGGCTTAACTCAAGCGTTAGATGCA
CTAAGCACATAATTGCTCACAGCCAAACTATCAGGTCAAGTCTGCTTTTATTATTTTTAAGCGTGCATAA
TAAGCCCTACACAAATTGGGAGATATATCATGCATGACCAAAATCCCTTAACGTGAGTTTTCGTTCCACT
GAGCGTCAGACCCCGTAGAAAAGATCAAAGGATCTTCTTGAGATCCTTTTTTTCTGCGCGTAATCTGCTG
CTTGCAAACAAAAAAACCACCGCTACCAGCGGTGGTTTGTTTGCCGGATCAAGAGCTACCAACTCTTTTT
CCGAAGGTAACTGGCTTCAGCAGAGCGCAGATACCAAATACTGTCCTTCTAGTGTAGCCGTAGTTAGGCC
ACCACTTCAAGAACTCTGTAGCACCGCCTACATACCTCGCTCTGCTAATCCTGTTACCAGTGGCTGCTGC
CAGTGGCGATAAGTCGTGTCTTACCGGGTTGGACTCAAGACGATAGTTACCGGATAAGGCGCAGCGGTCG
GGCTGAACGGGGGGTTCGTGCACACAGCCCAGCTTGGAGCGAACGACCTACACCGAACTGAGATACCTAC
AGCGTGAGCTATGAGAAAGCGCCACGCTTCCCGAAGGGAGAAAGGCGGACAGGTATCCGGTAAGCGGCAG
GGTCGGAACAGGAGAGCGCACGAGGGAGCTTCCAGGGGGAAACGCCTGGTATCTTTATAGTCCTGTCGGG
TTTCGCCACCTCTGACTTGAGCGTCGATTTTTGTGATGCTCGTCAGGGGGGCGGAGCCTATGGAAAAACG
CCAGCAACGCGGCCTTTTTACGGTTCCTGGCCTTTTGCTGGCCTTTTGCTCACATGTTCTTTCCTGCGTT
ATCCCCTGATTCTGTGGATAACCGTATTACCGCCTTTGAGTGAGCTGATACCGCTCGCCGCAGCCGAACG
ACCGAGCGCAGCGAGTCAGTGAGCGAGGAAGCGGAAGAGCGCCTGATGCGGTATTTTCTCCTTACGCATC
TGTGCGGTATTTCACACCGCATATGGTGCACTCTCAGTACAATCTGCTCTGATGCCGCATAGTTAAGCCA
GTATACACTCCGCTATCGCTACGTGACTGGGTCATGGCTGCGCCCCGACACCCGCCAACACCCGCTGACG
CGCCCTGACGGGCTTGTCTGCTCCCGGCATCCGCTTACAGACAAGCTGTGACCGTCTCCGGGAGCTGCAT
GTGTCAGAGGTTTTCACCGTCATCACCGAAACGCGCGAGGCAGGGTGCCTTGATGTGGGCGCCGGCGGTC
GAGTGGCGACGGCGCGGCTTGTCCGCGCCCTGGTAGATTGCCTGGCCGTAGGCCAGCCATTTTTGAGCGG
CCAGCGGCCGCGATAGGCCGACGCGAAGCGGCGGGGCGTAGGGAGCGCAGCGACCGAAGGGTAGGCGCTT
TTTGCAGCTCTTCGGCTGTGCGCTGGCCAGACAGTTATGCACAGGCCAGGCGGGTTTTAAGAGTTTTAAT
AAGTTTTAAAGAGTTTTAGGCGGAAAAATCGCCTTTTTTCTCTTTTATATCAGTCACTTACATGTGTGAC
CGGTTCCCAATGTACGGCTTTGGGTTCCCAATGTACGGGTTCCGGTTCCCAATGTACGGCTTTGGGTTCC
CAATGTACGTGCTATCCACAGGAAAGAGACCTTTTCGACCTTTTTCCCCTGCTAGGGCAATTTGCCCTAG
CATCTGCTCCGTACATTAGGAACCGGCGGATGCTTCGCCCTCGATCAGGTTGCGGTAGCGCATGACTAGG
ATCGGGCCAGCCTGCCCCGCCTCCTCCTTCAAATCGTACTCCGGCAGGTCATTTGACCCGATCAGCTTGC
GCACGGTGAAACAGAACTTCTTGAACTCTCCGGCGCTGCCACTGCGTTCGTAGATCGTCTTGAACAACCA
TCTGGCTTCTGCCTTGCCTGCGGCGCGGCGTGCCAGGCGGTAGAGAAAACGGCCGATGCCGGGATCGATC
AAAAAGTAATCGGGGTGAACCGTCAGCACGTCCGGGTTCTTGCCTTCTGTGATCTCGCGGTACATCCAAT
CAGCTAGCTCGATCTCGATGTACTCCGGCCGCCCGGTTTCGCTCTTTACGATCTTGTAGCGGCTAATCAA
GGCTTCACCCTCGGATACCGTCACCAGGCGGCCGTTCTTGGCCTTCTTCGTACGCTGCATGGCAACGTGC
GTGGTGTTTAACCGAATGCAGGTTTCTACCAGGTCGTCTTTCTGCTTTCCGCCATCGGCTCGCCGGCAGA
ACTTGAGTACGTCCGCAACGTGTGGACGGAACACGCGGCCGGGCTTGTCTCCCTTCCCTTCCCGGTATCG
GTTCATGGATTCGGTTAGATGGGAAACCGCCATCAGTACCAGGTCGTAATCCCACACACTGGCCATGCCG
GCCGGCCCTGCGGAAACCTCTACGTGCCCGTCTGGAAGCTCGTAGCGGATCACCTCGCCAGCTCGTCGGT
CACGCTTCGACAGACGGAAAACGGCCACGTCCATGATGCTGCGACTATCGCGGGTGCCCACGTCATAGAG
CATCGGAACGAAAAAATCTGGTTGCTCGTCGCCCTTGGGCGGCTTCCTAATCGACGGCGCACCGGCTGCC
GGCGGTTGCCGGGATTCTTTGCGGATTCGATCAGCGGCCGCTTGCCACGATTCACCGGGGCGTGCTTCTG
CCTCGATGCGTTGCCGCTGGGCGGCCTGCGCGGCCTTCAACTTCTCCACCAGGTCATCACCCAGCGCCGC
GCCGATTTGTACCGGGCCGGATGGTTTGCGACCGCTCACGCCGATTCCTCGGGCTTGGGGGTTCCAGTGC
CATTGCAGGGCCGGCAGACAACCCAGCCGCTTACGCCTGGCCAACCGCCCGTTCCTCCACACATGGGGCA
TTCCACGGCGTCGGTGCCTGGTTGTTCTTGATTTTCCATGCCGCCTCCTTTAGCCGCTAAAATTCATCTA
CTCATTTATTCATTTGCTCATTTACTCTGGTAGCTGCGCGATGTATTCAGATAGCAGCTCGGTAATGGTC
TTGCCTTGGCGTACCGCGTACATCTTCAGCTTGGTGTGATCCTCCGCCGGCAACTGAAAGTTGACCCGCT
TCATGGCTGGCGTGTCTGCCAGGCTGGCCAACGTTGCAGCCTTGCTGCTGCGTGCGCTCGGACGGCCGGC
ACTTAGCGTGTTTGTGCTTTTGCTCATTTTCTCTTTACCTCATTAACTCAAATGAGTTTTGATTTAATTT
CAGCGGCCAGCGCCTGGACCTCGCGGGCAGCGTCGCCCTCGGGTTCTGATTCAAGAACGGTTGTGCCGGC
GGCGGCAGTGCCTGGGTAGCTCACGCGCTGCGTGATACGGGACTCAAGAATGGGCAGCTCGTACCCGGCC
AGCGCCTCGGCAACCTCACCGCCGATGCGCGTGCCTTTGATCGCCCGCGACACGACAAAGGCCGCTTGTA
GCCTTCCATCCGTGACCTCAATGCGCTGCTTAACCAGCTCCACCAGGTCGGCGGTGGCCCATATGTCGTA
AGGGCTTGGCTGCACCGGAATCAGCACGAAGTCGGCTGCCTTGATCGCGGACACAGCCAAGTCCGCCGCC
TGGGGCGCTCCGTCGATCACTACGAAGTCGCGCCGGCCGATGGCCTTCACGTCGCGGTCAATCGTCGGGC
GGTCGATGCCGACAACGGTTAGCGGTTGATCTTCCCGCACGGCCGCCCAATCGCGGGCACTGCCCTGGGG
ATCGGAATCGACTAACAGAACATCGGCCCCGGCGAGTTGCAGGGCGCGGGCTAGATGGGTTGCGATGGTC
GTCTTGCCTGACCCGCCTTTCTGGTTAAGTACAGCGATAACCTTCATGCGTTCCCCTTGCGTATTTGTTT
ATTTACTCATCGCATCATATACGCAGCGACCGCATGACGCAAGCTGTTTTACTCAAATACACATCACCTT
TTTAGACGGCGGCGCTCGGTTTCTTCAGCGGCCAAGCTGGCCGGCCAGGCCGCCAGCTTGGCATCAGACA
AACCGGCCAGGATTTCATGCAGCCGCACGGTTGAGACGTGCGCGGGCGGCTCGAACACGTACCCGGCCGC
GATCATCTCCGCCTCGATCTCTTCGGTAATGAAAAACGGTTCGTCCTGGCCGTCCTGGTGCGGTTTCATG
CTTGTTCCTCTTGGCGTTCATTCTCGGCGGCCGCCAGGGCGTCGGCCTCGGTCAATGCGTCCTCACGGAA
GGCACCGCGCCGCCTGGCCTCGGTGGGCGTCACTTCCTCGCTGCGCTCAAGTGCGCGGTACAGGGTCGAG
CGATGCACGCCAAGCAGTGCAGCCGCCTCTTTCACGGTGCGGCCTTCCTGGTCGATCAGCTCGCGGGCGT
GCGCGATCTGTGCCGGGGTGAGGGTAGGGCGGGGGCCAAACTTCACGCCTCGGGCCTTGGCGGCCTCGCG
CCCGCTCCGGGTGCGGTCGATGATTAGGGAACGCTCGAACTCGGCAATGCCGGCGAACACGGTCAACACC
ATGCGGCCGGCCGGCGTGGTGGTGTCGGCCCACGGCTCTGCCAGGCTACGCAGGCCCGCGCCGGCCTCCT
GGATGCGCTCGGCAATGTCCAGTAGGTCGCGGGTGCTGCGGGCCAGGCGGTCTAGCCTGGTCACTGTCAC
AACGTCGCCAGGGCGTAGGTGGTCAAGCATCCTGGCCAGCTCCGGGCGGTCGCGCCTGGTGCCGGTGATC
TTCTCGGAAAACAGCTTGGTGCAGCCGGCCGCGTGCAGTTCGGCCCGTTGGTTGGTCAAGTCCTGGTCGT
CGGTGCTGACGCGGGCATAGCCCAGCAGGCCAGCGGCGGCGCTCTTGTTCATGGCGTAATGTCTCCGGTT
CTAGTCGCAAGTATTCTACTTTATGCGACTAAAACACGCGACAAGAAAACGCCAGGAAAAGGGCAGGGCG
GCAGCCTGTCGCGTAACTTAGGACTTGTGCGACATGTCGTTTTCAGAAGACGGCTGCACTGAACGTCAGA
AGCCGACTGCACTATAGCAGCGGAGGGGTTGGATCAAAGTACTTTGATCCCGAGGGGAACCCTGTGGTTG
GCATGCACATACAAATGGACGAACGGATAAACCT
