>Addgene plasmid #68572 | pMpGWB118 | addgene partial sequence | sequence record 127876 | ccdB-Fwd 5'-GCATGATGACCACCGATATG-3'
GCTGATCTCAGCCACCGCGAAAATGACATCAAAAACGCCATTAACCTGATGTTCTGGGGAATATAAATGT
CAGGCTCCCTTATACACAGCCAGTCTGCAGGTCGACCATAGTGACTGGATATGTTGTGTTTTACAGTATT
ATGTAGTCTGTTTTTTATGCAAAATCTAATTTAATATATTGATATTTATATCATTTTACGTTTCTCGTTC
AGCTTTCTTGTACAAAGTGGTTGATAACAGCTTGGATTTGGATTTGGAGTTGCGCTTGGGATTCGCCTAG
GCTTAGAGCTCGAATTTCCCCGATCGTTCAAACATTTGGCAATAAAGTTTCTTAAGATTGAATCCTGTTG
CCGGTCTTGCGATGATTATCATATAATTTCTGTTGAATTACGTTAAGCATGTAATAATTAACATGTAATG
CATGACGTTATTTATGAGATGGGTTTTTAT
