>Addgene plasmid #68572 | pMpGWB118 | addgene partial sequence | sequence record 135388 | GW-5 5'-AATCTCGCCGGATCCTAACT-3'
AAGCCTGGGGTGCCTAATGCGGCCCCTCGAGGGGCCGCCATAGTGACTGGATATGTTGTGTTTTACAGTA
TTATGTAGTCTGTTTTTTATGCAAAATCTAATTTAATATATTGATATTTATATCATTTTACGTTTCTCGT
TCAGCTTTTTTGTACAAACTTGTTGATAACTCTAGTCAACCTTTCTGCAGGCACATCAATACTGTTGAGG
CAACACCCATAGAAGCACGGAACCAAGGAGCACCGACGTCCATAGCACACAGCCAACCTCGCTGACCTTC
GACTCCTCTTCAAGTCAAGGATAGACAAATCTATCATGCAGGAAACTTACGAGGCACCTCCGCACCAGAG
ACCGAACTGAACACCTTACCGAGATAACAGGACTGACCAAAGTGGGATGTACTTGGCTAAAACGAACCTA
AAAAATCACTCGCTCGAGGCCCCAATCGACACCACGTAAAAGCTCCAGTCGGGTTTCAGGTCTAGACAAT
CACAATATCGAGCAATCGTAACGACGTACAGAGACGAGGGCACAAGGCGCATACCAGAAGACAAGATGCA
GCTCTTCGATGTCGATGCTCTCCACGCAAGAGAGAAAGAAGTGAAAGGAACTCTAGGGTTGCGGCGATCG
ATTTTAAGCCAGACGCTCCACTGCCTCCCAGCGAGCTTTGAGAGCAAGCGCGACCACAGCACTAGACGCC
AAAGTAGAAGAAATTAGGGAATGATTAGCGAAATTGCGGAGGGTTTTGATATAATTAAATACCTAGGTCT
GCCCCGTTTATAATAACGAGCGTTCGATAAGGACTTTGCATCGGCTC
